>Addgene plasmid #33026 | pEGFP-hG9a-ΔSET | addgene partial sequence | sequence record 39901 | EGFP-C 5'-CATGGTCCTGCTGGAGTTCGTG-3'
ATGGACGAGCTGTACAGTCCGGACTCAGATCTCGAGCTCAAGCTTCGAATTCTATGAGTGATGATGTCCA
CTCACTGGGAAAGGTGACCTCAGATCTGGCCAAAAGGAGGAAGCTGAACTCAGGAGGTGGCCTGTCGGAG
GAGTTAGGTTCTGCCCGGCGTTCAGGAGAAGTGACCCTGACGAAAGGGGACCCCGGGTCCCTGGAGGAGT
GGGAGACGGTGGTGGGTGATGACTTCAGTCTCTACTATGATTCCTACTCTGTGGATGAGCGCGTGGACTC
CGACAGCAAGTCTGAAGTTGAAGCTCTAACTGAACAACTAAGTGAAGAGGAGGAGGAGGAAGAGGAGGAA
GAAGAAGAAGAGGAAGAGGAGGAGGAAGAGGAAGAAGAAGAGGAAGATGAGGAGTCAGGGAATCAGTCAG
ATAGGAGTGGTTCCAGTGGCCGGCGCAAGGCCAAGAAGAAATGGCGAAAAGACAGCCCATGGGTGAAGCC
GTCTCGGAAACGGCGCAAGCGGGAGCCTCCGCGGGCCAAGGAGCCACGAGGAGTGAATGGTGTGGGCTCC
TCAGGCCCCAGTGAGTACATGGAGGTCCCTCTGGGGTCCCTGGAGCTGCCCAGCGAGGGGACCCTCTCCC
CCAACCACGCTGGGGTGTCCAATGACACATCTTCGCTGGAGACAGAGCGAGGGTTTGAGGAGTTGCCCCT
GTGCAGCTGCCGCATGGAGGCACCCAAGATTGACCGCATCAGCGAGAGGGCGGGGCACAAGTGCATGGCC
ACTGAGAGTGTGGACGGAGAGCTGTCAGGCTGCAATGCCGCCATCCTCAAGCGGGAGACCATGAGGCCAT
CCAGCCGTGTGGCCCTGATGGTGCTCTGTGAGACCCACCGCGCCCGCATGGTCAAACACCACTGCTGCCC
GGGCTGCGGCTACTTCTGCACGGCGGGCACCTTCCTGGAGTGCCACC
