>Addgene plasmid #33026 | pEGFP-hG9a-ΔSET | addgene partial sequence | sequence record 42455 | hG9a-F 5'-TGATGCTGTTGGACAACCTG-3'
CGCACGCCCCTGCATGCAGCCGCCCAGAAGGGCTCCGTGGAGATCTGCCATGTTGCTGCTGCAGGCTGGA
GCCAACATAAATGCAGTGGACAAACAGCAGCGGACGCCACTGATGGAGGCCGTGGTGAACAACCACCTGG
AGGTAGCCCGTTACATGGTGCAGCGTGGTGGCTGTGTCTATAGCAAGGAGGAGGACGGTTCCACCTGCCT
CCACCACGCAGCCAAAATCGGGAACTTGGAGATGGTCAGCCTGCTGCTGAGCACAGGACAGGTGGACGTC
AACGCCCAGGACAGTGGGGGGTGGACGCCCATCATCTGGGCTGCAGAGCACAAGCACATCGAGGTGATCC
GCATGCTACTGACGCGGGGCGCCGACGTCACCCTCACTGACAACGAGGAGAACATCTGCCTGCACTGGGC
CTCCTTCACGGGCAGCGCCGCCATCGCCGAAGTCCTTCTGAATGCGCGCTGTGACCTCCATGCTGTCAAC
TACCATGGGGACACCCCCCTGCACATCGCAGCTCGGGAGAGCTACCATGACTGCGTGCTGTTATTCCTGT
CACGTGGGGCCAACCCTGAGCTGCGGAACAAAGAGGGGGACACAGCATGGGACCTGACTCCCGAGCGCTC
CGACGTGTGGTTTGCGCTTCAACTCAACCGCAAGCTCCGACTTGGGGTGGGAAATCGGGCCATCCGCACA
GAGAAGATCATCTGCCGGGACGTGGCTCGGGGCTATGAGAACGTGCCCATTCCCTGTGTCAACGGTGTGG
ATGGGGAGCCCTGCCCTGAGGATTACAAGTACATCTCAGAGAACTGCGAGACGTCCACCATGAACATCGA
TCGCACT
