[The description below was written by a language model from this plasmid's Addgene catalogue record.]
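Description:
pEGFP-hG9a-ΔSET is a mammalian expression plasmid built on a Clontech pEGFP backbone and designed to produce a truncated form of the human histone lysine methyltransferase G9a fused to EGFP. It is maintained in E. coli as a high-copy plasmid under kanamycin selection. The record gives no feature table, so elements such as the bacterial origin, polyadenylation signal or any mammalian selection marker are not documented here. The listed backbone size of 470 bp is implausibly small for a pEGFP vector and is likely an entry error. The restriction sites used for cloning are also not recorded.

The insert is a roughly 2.3 kb human G9a coding fragment encoding amino acids 1–758, which removes the C-terminal SET domain. Because the SET domain is the catalytic module responsible for lysine methyltransferase activity, the encoded protein is expected to lack enzymatic function while retaining the N-terminal portion of the protein. Expression is driven by the CMV promoter, a strong constitutive promoter in most mammalian cell lines. EGFP is supplied by the backbone at the N terminus of the fusion, allowing the protein to be followed by fluorescence or detected with anti-GFP reagents.

The associated work concerns recruitment of G9a by the CCAAT displacement protein/cut homolog to repress transcription. In that context, a construct of this type would serve as a catalytically deficient deletion mutant for comparison with full-length G9a. Likely applications include transfection experiments testing whether methyltransferase activity is needed for repression, mapping interaction regions, or examining subcellular localisation, although the record does not spell out specific uses.
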