Addgene plasmid #33026: pEGFP-hG9a-ΔSET
Depositing lab: Martin Walsh. Depositing organization: Icahn School of Medicine at Mount Sinai. Publication: CCAAT displacement protein/cut homolog recruits G9a histone lysine methyltransferase to repress transcription. Nishio H, Walsh MJ. Proc Natl Acad Sci U S A. 2004 Aug 3;101(31):11257-62. Epub 2004 Jul 21. 10.1073/pnas.0401343101 PubMed 15269344.
Backbone
  Vector backbone: pEGFP
  Backbone manufacturer: Clontech
  Backbone size w/o insert (bp): 470
  Vector type: Mammalian Expression
Growth in bacteria
  Bacterial resistance: Kanamycin, 50 μg/mL
  Growth temperature: 37°C
  Growth strain: DH5alpha
  Copy number: High Copy
Gene/Insert
  Gene/Insert name: hG9a
  Species: H. sapiens (human)
  Insert size (bp): 2274
  Mutation: Deletion of the SET domain; contains aa 1-758
  Promoter: CMV
  Tag / fusion protein: EGFP (N terminal on backbone)
  Cloning method: Restriction Enzyme; 5′ cloning site None (unknown if destroyed); 3′ cloning site None (unknown if destroyed)
  Sequencing primers: 5′ EGFP-C
Terms and licenses: Academic/Nonprofit Terms; Industry Terms: Not Available to Industry
How to cite: pEGFP-hG9a-ΔSET was a gift from Martin Walsh (Addgene plasmid # 33026 ; http://n2t.net/addgene:33026 ; RRID:Addgene_33026)
